>Addgene plasmid #174298 | pIFU001 | addgene full sequence | sequence record 342193 | Addgene NGS Result
ATGCCTGCAGGTCGACGCGGCCGCTCGACGATTGAAGGTAGATACCCATACGACGTTCCAGACTACGCTC
TGCAGGCTAGTGGTGGAGGAGGCTCTGGTGGAGGCGGTAGCGGAGGCGGAGGGTCGACAAACTTGTGCCC
TTTTGGTGAAGTTTTTCAAGCCACCAGATTTGCATCTGTTTATGCTTGGAACAGGAAGAGAATCAGCAAC
TGTGTTGCTGATTATTCTGTCCTATATAATTCCGCATCATTTTCCACTTTTAAGTGTTATGGAGTGTCTC
CTACTAAATTAAATGATCTCTGCTTTACTAATGTCTATGCAGATTCATTTGTAATTAGAGGTGATGAAGT
CAGACAAATCGCTCCAGGGCAAACTGGAAAGATTGCTGATTATAATTATAAATTACCAGATGATTTTACA
GGCTGCGTTATAGCTTGGAATTCTAACAATCTTGATTCTAAGGTTGGTGGTAATTATAATTACCTGTATA
GATTGTTTAGGAAGTCTAATCTCAAACCTTTTGAGAGAGATATTTCAACTGAAATCTATCAGGCCGGTAG
CACACCTTGTAATGGTGTTAAAGGTTTTAATTGTTACTTTCCTTTACAATCATATGGTTTCCAACCCACT
AATGGTGTTGGTTACCAACCATACAGAGTAGTAGTACTTTCTTTTGAACTTCTACATGCACCAGCAACTG
TTTGTGGACCTAAAAAGTCTACTAATTTGGTTAAAAACAAAGGGGGCGGATCCGAACAAAAGCTTATTTC
TGAAGAGGACTTGTAATAGAGATCTGATAACAACAGTGTAGATGTAACAAAATCGACTTTGTTCCCACTG
TACTTTTAGCGGCCGCCCTCAGCGATATCGGTACCGAGCTCGAATTCACTGGCCGTCGTTTTACAACGTC
GTGACTGGGAAAACCCTGGCGTTACCCAACTTAATCGCCTTGCAGCACATCCCCCTTTCGCCAGCTGGCG
TAATAGCGAAGAGGCCCGCACCGATCGCCCTTCCCAACAGTTGCGCAGCCTGAATGGCGAATGGCGCCTG
ATGCGGTATTTTCTCCTTACGCATCTGTGCGGTATTTCACACCGCATATGGTGCACTCTCAGTACAATCT
GCTCTGATGCCGCATAGTTAAGCCAGCCCCGACACCCGCCAACACCCGCTGACGCGCCCTGACGGGCTTG
TCTGCTCCCGGCATCCGCTTACAGACAAGCTGTGACCGTCTCCGGGAGCTGCATGTGTCAGAGGTTTTCA
CCGTCATCACCGAAACGCGCGAGACGAAAGGGCCTCGTGATACGCCTATTTTTATAGGTTAATGTCATGA
TAATAATGGTTTCTTAGACGTCAGGTGGCACTTTTCGGGGAAATGTGCGCGGAACCCCTATTTGTTTATT
TTTCTAAATACATTCAAATATGTATCCGCTCATGAGACAATAACCCTGATAAATGCTTCAATAATATTGA
AAAAGGAAGAGTATGAGCCATATTCAACGGGAAACGTCTTGCTCTAGGCCGCGATTAAATTCCAACATGG
ATGCTGATTTATATGGGTATAAATGGGCTCGCGATAATGTCGGGCAATCAGGTGCGACAATCTATCGATT
GTATGGGAAGCCCGATGCGCCAGAGTTGTTTCTGAAACATGGCAAAGGTAGCGTTGCCAATGATGTTACA
GATGAGATGGTCAGACTAAACTGGCTGACGGAATTTATGCCTCTTCCGACCATCAAGCATTTTATCCGTA
CTCCTGATGATGCATGGTTACTCACCACTGCGATCCCCGGGAAAACAGCATTCCAGGTATTAGAAGAATA
TCCTGATTCAGGTGAAAATATTGTTGATGCGCTGGCAGTGTTCCTGCGCCGGTTGCATTCGATTCCTGTT
TGTAATTGTCCTTTTAACAGCGATCGCGTATTTCGTCTCGCTCAGGCGCAATCACGAATGAATAACGGTT
TGGTTGATGCGAGTGATTTTGATGACGAGCGTAATGGCTGGCCTGTTGAACAAGTCTGGAAAGAAATGCA
TAAACTTTTGCCATTCTCACCGGATTCAGTCGTCACTCATGGTGATTTCTCACTTGATAACCTTATTTTT
GACGAGGGGAAATTAATAGGTTGTATTGATGTTGGACGAGTCGGAATCGCAGACCGATACCAGGATCTTG
CCATCCTATGGAACTGCCTCGGTGAGTTTTCTCCTTCATTACAGAAACGGCTTTTTCAAAAATATGGTAT
TGATAATCCTGATATGAATAAATTGCAGTTTCATTTGATGCTCGATGAGTTTTTCTAACCTCAGCAACTG
TCAGACCAAGTTTACTCATATATACTTTAGATTGATTTAAAACTTCATTTTTAATTTAAAAGGATCTAGG
TGAAGATCCTTTTTGATAATCTCATGACCAAAATCCCTTAACGTGAGTTTTCGTTCCACTGAGCGTCAGA
CCCCGTAGAAAAGATCAAAGGATCTTCTTGAGATCCTTTTTTTCTGCGCGTAATCTGCTGCTTGCAAACA
AAAAAACCACCGCTACCAGCGGTGGTTTGTTTGCCGGATCAAGAGCTACCAACTCTTTTTCCGAAGGTAA
CTGGCTTCAGCAGAGCGCAGATACCAAATACTGTTCTTCTAGTGTAGCCGTAGTTAGGCCACCACTTCAA
GAACTCTGTAGCACCGCCTACATACCTCGCTCTGCTAATCCTGTTACCAGTGGCTGCTGCCAGTGGCGAT
AAGTCGTGTCTTACCGGGTTGGACTCAAGACGATAGTTACCGGATAAGGCGCAGCGGTCGGGCTGAACGG
GGGGTTCGTGCACACAGCCCAGCTTGGAGCGAACGACCTACACCGAACTGAGATACCTACAGCGTGAGCT
ATGAGAAAGCGCCACGCTTCCCGAAGGGAGAAAGGCGGACAGGTATCCGGTAAGCGGCAGGGTCGGAACA
GGAGAGCGCACGAGGGAGCTTCCAGGGGGAAACGCCTGGTATCTTTATAGTCCTGTCGGGTTTCGCCACC
TCTGACTTGAGCGTCGATTTTTGTGATGCTCGTCAGGGGGGCGGAGCCTATGGAAAAACGCCAGCAACGC
GGCCTTTTTACGGTTCCTGGCCTTTTGCTGGCCTTTTGCTCACATGTTCTTTCCTGCGTTATCCCCTGAT
TCTGTGGATAACCGTATTACCGCCTTTGAGTGAGCTGATACCGCTCGCCGCAGCCGAACGACCGAGCGCA
GCGAGTCAGTGAGCGAGGAAGCGGAAGAGCGCCCAATACGCAAACCGCCTCTCCCCGCGCGTTGGCCGAT
TCATTAATGCAGCTGGCACGACAGGTTTCCCGACTGGAAAGCGGGCAGTGAGCGCAACGCAATTAATGTG
AGTTAGCTCACTCATTAGGCACCCCAGGCTTTACACTTTATGCTTCCGGCTCGTATGTTGTGTGGAATTG
TGAGCGGATAACAATTTCACACAGGAAACAGCTATGACCATGATTACGCCAAGCTTGC
Features (pLannotate 1.2.2; 13 found; start..end, strand, type, name):
    127..741     +  CDS            S (fragment): SPIKE_SARS2 - Experimental evidence at protein level: Swiss-Prot protein existence level 1. [Spike glycoprotein]: May down-regulate host tetherin (BST2) by lysosomal degradation, thereby counteracting its antiviral activity. From Severe acute respiratory syndrome coronavirus 2 (2019-nCoV) (SARS-CoV-2).
    757..783     +  CDS            Myc (fragment): Myc (human c-Myc proto-oncogene) epitope tag
    884..1041    +  CDS            lacZα (fragment): LacZα fragment of β-galactosidase; lacZ fragment
   1047..1146    -  misc_feature   bom (fragment): basis of mobility region from pBR322
   1248..1283    -  CDS            rop (fragment): Rop protein, which maintains plasmids at low copy number; rop
   1378..1482    +  promoter       AmpR promoter: bla
   1483..2298    +  CDS            KanR: aminoglycoside phosphotransferase; aph(3')-Ia; confers resistance to kanamycin in bacteria or G418 (Geneticin®) in eukaryotes
   2478..3066    +  rep_origin     ori: high-copy-number ColE1/pMB1/pBR322/pUC origin of replication
   3249..3341    +  CDS            lacI (fragment): lac repressor; lacI; The lac repressor binds to the lac operator to inhibit transcription in E. coli. This inhibition can be relieved by adding lactose or isopropyl-β-D-thiogalactopyranoside (IPTG).
   3354..3375    +  protein_bind   CAP binding site: CAP binding activates transcription in the presence of cAMP. E. coli catabolite activator protein
   3390..3420    +  promoter       lac promoter: promoter for the E. coli lac operon
   3428..3444    +  protein_bind   lac operator: The lac repressor binds to the lac operator to inhibit transcription in E. coli. This inhibition can be relieved by adding lactose or isopropyl-β-D-thiogalactopyranoside (IPTG). lac repressor encoded by lacI
   3481..16      -  misc_feature   MCS (fragment) (across the origin): pUC18/19 multiple cloning site
