[The description below was written by a language model from this plasmid's Addgene catalogue record and pLannotate feature annotations shown in this document.]
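Description:
pIFU001 is a small (about 3.5 kb) pUC19-derived plasmid that carries a mutant SARS-CoV-2 Spike receptor binding domain (RBD) cassette intended for yeast work. It is propagated in E. coli at high copy from the ColE1/pUC origin and is selected with kanamycin through an aph(3')-Ia gene driven by the AmpR (bla) promoter. Remnants of the pUC backbone are annotated around the insert, including the lac promoter and operator, CAP binding site, fragments of lacZα and lacI, part of the multiple cloning site, and short bom and rop fragments. Although it is catalogued as a yeast expression vector, the feature table shows no yeast origin, auxotrophic marker or yeast promoter. The plasmid therefore appears to act as a bacterial donor of the insert rather than as a self-sufficient yeast expression construct.

The payload is a roughly 600 bp fragment of the Spike gene encoding the RBD with two substitutions. E484K is the variant of interest named in the stated purpose. The record also lists N343Q but does not explain its role; it alters the asparagine of a known N-linked glycosylation site. A Myc epitope tag lies just downstream of the RBD, matching the C-terminal cMyc tag in the catalogue entry. The record also lists an N-terminal HA tag, but this was not detected in the annotation. The insert was assembled by Gibson cloning and is flanked by M13 sequencing primer sites.

According to the deposit, the RBD cassette is meant to be combined with the companion plasmid pJS697 by homologous recombination, which presumably supplies the yeast expression elements. The associated publication used yeast screening to identify RBD escape mutants.
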