Addgene plasmid #174298: pIFU001
Purpose: Encodes the SARS-CoV-2 Spike Receptor Binding Domain (RBD) with the E484K mutation and can be combined with pJS697 (Addgene plasmid # 168778) through homologous recombination
Depositing lab: Timothy Whitehead. Depositing organization: University of Colorado, Boulder. Publication: One-shot identification of SARS-CoV-2 S RBD escape mutants using yeast screening. Francino-Urdaniz IM, Steiner PJ, Kirby MB, Zhao F, Haas CM, Barman S, Rhodes ER, Leonard AC, Peng L, Sprenger KG, Jardine JG, Whitehead TA. Cell Rep. 2021 Aug 31;36(9):109627. doi: 10.1016/j.celrep.2021.109627. Epub 2021 Aug 10. PubMed 34416153.
Backbone
  Vector backbone: pUC19
  Vector type: Yeast Expression
Growth in bacteria
  Bacterial resistance: Kanamycin, 50 μg/mL
  Growth temperature: 37°C
  Growth strain: DH5alpha
  Copy number: High Copy
Gene/Insert
  Gene/Insert name: Spike RBD N343Q, E484K
  Species: Severe acute respiratory syndrome coronavirus 2
  Mutation: N343Q, E484K
  Entrez Gene: S (a.k.a. GU280_gp02, spike glycoprotein)
  Tag / fusion protein: cMyc (C terminal on insert); HA (N terminal on insert)
  Cloning method: Gibson Cloning
  Sequencing primers: 5′ M13R; 3′ M13F
Terms and licenses: Academic/Nonprofit Terms; Industry Terms: Not Available to Industry
How to cite: pIFU001 was a gift from Timothy Whitehead (Addgene plasmid # 174298 ; http://n2t.net/addgene:174298 ; RRID:Addgene_174298)
